>Addgene plasmid #1818 | CFP-CD82 | depositor full sequence | sequence record 375 | Author sequence
TAGTTATTAATAGTAATCAATTACGGGGTCATTAGTTCATAGCCCATATATGGAGTTCCGCGTTACATAA
CTTACGGTAAATGGCCCGCCTGGCTGACCGCCCAACGACCCCCGCCCATTGACGTCAATAATGACGTATG
TTCCCATAGTAACGCCAATAGGGACTTTCCATTGACGTCAATGGGTGGAGTATTTACGGTAAACTGCCCA
CTTGGCAGTACATCAAGTGTATCATATGCCAAGTACGCCCCCTATTGACGTCAATGACGGTAAATGGCCC
GCCTGGCATTATGCCCAGTACATGACCTTATGGGACTTTCCTACTTGGCAGTACATCTACGTATTAGTCA
TCGCTATTACCATGGTGATGCGGTTTTGGCAGTACATCAATGGGCGTGGATAGCGGTTTGACTCACGGGG
ATTTCCAAGTCTCCACCCCATTGACGTCAATGGGAGTTTGTTTTGGCACCAAAATCAACGGGACTTTCCA
AAATGTCGTAACAACTCCGCCCCATTGACGCAAATGGGCGGTAGGCGTGTACGGTGGGAGGTCTATATAA
GCAGAGCTGGTTTAGTGAACCGTCAGATCCGCTAGCGCTACCGGTCGCCACCATGGTGAGCAAGGGCGAG
GAGCTGTTCACCGGGGTGGTGCCCATCCTGGTCGAGCTGGACGGCGACGTAAACGGCCACAAGTTCAGCG
TGTCCGGCGAGGGCGAGGGCGATGCCACCTACGGCAAGCTGACCCTGAAGTTCATCTGCACCACCGGCAA
GCTGCCCGTGCCCTGGCCCACCCTCGTGACCACCCTGACCTGGGGCGTGCAGTGCTTCAGCCGCTACCCC
GACCACATGAAGCAGCACGACTTCTTCAAGTCCGCCATGCCCGAAGGCTACGTCCAGGAGCGCACCATCT
TCTTCAAGGACGACGGCAACTACAAGACCCGCGCCGAGGTGAAGTTCGAGGGCGACACCCTGGTGAACCG
CATCGAGCTGAAGGGCATCGACTTCAAGGAGGACGGCAACATCCTGGGGCACAAGCTGGAGTACAACTAC
ATCAGCCACAACGTCTATATCACCGCCGACAAGCAGAAGAACGGCATCAAGGCCAACTTCAAGATCCGCC
ACAACATCGAGGACGGCAGCGTGCAGCTCGCCGACCACTACCAGCAGAACACCCCCATCGGCGACGGCCC
CGTGCTGCTGCCCGACAACCACTACCTGAGCACCCAGTCCGCCCTGAGCAAAGACCCCAACGAGAAGCGC
GATCACATGGTCCTGCTGGAGTTCGTGACCGCCGCCGGGATCACTCTCGGCATGGACGAGCTGTACAAGT
CCGGACTCAGATCTCGAGCGATGGGCTCAGCCTGTATCAAAGTCACCAAATACTTTCTCTTCCTCTTCAA
CTTGATCTTCTTTATCCTGGGCGCAGTGATCCTGGGCTTCGGGGTGTGGATCCTGGCCGACAAGAGCAGT
TTCATCTCTGTCCTGCAAACCTCCTCCAGCTCGCTTAGGATGGGGGCCTATGTCTTCATCGGCGTGGGGG
CAGTCACTATGCTCATGGGCTTCCTGGGCTGCATCGGCGCCGTCAACGAGGTCCGCTGCCTGCTGGGGCT
GTACTTTGCTTTCCTGCTCCTGATCCTCATTGCCCAGGTGACGGCCGGGGCCCTCTTCTACTTCAACATG
GGCAAGCTGAAGCAGGAGATGGGTGGCATCGTGACTGAGCTCATTCGAGACTACAACAGCAGTCGCGAGG
ACAGCCTGCAGGATGCCTGGGACTACGTGCAGGCTCAGGTGAAGTGCTGCGGCTGGGTCAGCTTCTACAA
CTGGACAGACAACGCTGAGCTCATGAATCGCCCTGAGGTCACCTACCCCTGTTCCTGCGAAGTCAAGGGG
GAAGAGGACAACAGCCTTTCTGTGAGGAAGGGCTTCTGCGAGGCCCCCGGCAACAGGACCCAGAGTGGCA
ACCACCCTGAGGACTGGCCTGTGTACCAGGAGGGCTGCATGGAGAAGGTGCAGGCGTGGCTGCAGGAGAA
CCTGGGCATCATCCTCGGCGTGGGCGTGGGTGTGGCCATGGTCGAGCTCCTGGGGATGGTCCTGTCCATC
TGCTTGTGCCGGCACGTGCATTCCGAAGACTACAGCAAGGTCCCCAAGTACTGAAAGCTTCGAATTCTGC
AGTCGACGGTACCGCGGGCCCGGGATCCACCGGATCTAGATAACTGATCATAATCAGCCATACCACATTT
GTAGAGGTTTTACTTGCTTTAAAAAACCTCCCACACCTCCCCCTGAACCTGAAACATAAAATGAATGCAA
TTGTTGTTGTTAACTTGTTTATTGCAGCTTATAATGGTTACAAATAAAGCAATAGCATCACAAATTTCAC
AAATAAAGCATTTTTTTCACTGCATTCTAGTTGTGGTTTGTCCAAACTCATCAATGTATCTTAAGGCGTA
AATTGTAAGCGTTAATATTTTGTTAAAATTCGCGTTAAATTTTTGTTAAATCAGCTCATTTTTTAACCAA
TAGGCCGAAATCGGCAAAATCCCTTATAAATCAAAAGAATAGACCGAGATAGGGT
[37 nt withheld, positions 2576-2612]
AAAGAACGTGGACTCCAACGTCAAAGG
[49 nt withheld, positions 2640-2688]
T
[91 nt withheld, positions 2690-2780]
G
[124 nt withheld, positions 2782-2905]
CAGGTGGCACTTTTCGGGGAAATGTGCGCGGAACCCCTATTTGTTTATTTTTCTAAATACATTCAAATAT
GTATCCGCTCATGAGACAATAACCCTGATAAATGCTTCAATAATATTGAAAAAGGAAGAGTCCTGAGGCG
GAAAGAACCAGCTGTGGAATGTGTGTCAGTTAGGGTGTGGAAAGTCCCCAGGCTCCCCAGCAGGCAGAAG
TATGCAAAGCATGCATCTCAATTAGTCAGCAACCAGGTGTGGAAAGTCCCCAGGCTCCCCAGCAGGCAGA
AGTATGCAAAGCATGCATCTCAATTAGTCAGCAACCATAGTCCCGCCCCTAACTCCGCCCATCCCGCCCC
TAACTCCGCCCAGTTCCGCCCATTCTCCGCCCCATGGCTGACTAATTTTTTTTATTTATGCAGAGGCCGA
GGCCGCCTCGGCCTCTGAGCTATTCCAGAAGTAGTGAGGAGGCTTTTTTGGAGGCCTAGGCTTTTGCAAA
GATCGATCAAGAGACAGGATGAGGATCGTTTCGCATGATTGAACAAGATGGATTGCACGCAGGTTCTCCG
GCCGCTTGGGTGGAGAGGCTATTCGGCTATGACTGGGCACAACAGACAATCGGCTGCTCTGATGCCGCCG
TGTTCCGGCTGTCAGCGCAGGGGCGCCCGGTTCTTTTTGTCAAGACCGACCTGTCCGGTGCCCTGAATGA
ACTGCAAGACGAGGCAGCGCGGCTATCGTGGCTGGCCACGACGGGCGTTCCTTGCGCAGCTGTGCTCGAC
GTTGTCACTGAAGCGGGAAGGGACTGGCTGCTATTGGGCGAAGTGCCGGGGCAGGATCTCCTGTCATCTC
ACCTTGCTCCTGCCGAGAAAGTATCCATCATGGCTGATGCAATGCGGCGGCTGCATACGCTTGATCCGGC
TACCTGCCCATTCGACCACCAAGCGAAACATCGCATCGAGCGAGCACGTACTCGGATGGAAGCCGGTCTT
GTCGATCAGGATGATCTGGACGAAGAGCATCAGGGGCTCGCGCCAGCCGAACTGTTCGCCAGGCTCAAGG
CGAGCATGCCCGACGGCGAGGATCTCGTCGTGACCCATGGCGATGCCTGCTTGCCGAATATCATGGTGGA
AAATGGCCGCTTTTCTGGATTCATCGACTGTGGCCGGCTGGGTGTGGCGGACCGCTATCAGGACATAGCG
TTGGCTACCCGTGATATTGCTGAAGAGCTTGGCGGCGAATGGGCTGACCGCTTCCTCGTGCTTTACGGTA
TCGCCGCTCCCGATTCGCAGCGCATCGCCTTCTATCGCCTTCTTGACGAGTTCTTCTGAGCGGGACTCTG
GGGTTCGAAATGACCGACCAAGCGACGCCCAACCTGCCATCACGAGATTTCGATTCCACCGCCGCCTTCT
ATGAAAGGTTGGGCTTCGGAATCGTTTTCCGGGACGCCGGCTGGATGATCCTCCAGCGCGGGGATCTCAT
GCTGGAGTTCTTCGCCCACCCTAGGGGGAGGCTAACTGAAACACGGAAGGAGACAATACCGGAAGGAACC
CGCGCTATGACGGCAATAAAAAGACAGAATAAAACGCACGGTGTTGGGTCGTTTGTTCATAAACGCGGGG
TTCGGTCCCAGGGCTGGCACTCTGTCGATACCCCACCGAGACCCCATTGGGGCCAATACGCCCGCGTTTC
TTCCTTTTCCCCACCCCACCCCCCAAGTTCGGGTGAAGGCCCAGGGCTCGCAGCCAACGTCGGGGCGGCA
GGCCCTGCCATAGCCTCAGGTTACTCATATATACTTTAGATTGATTTAAAACTTCATTTTTAATTTAAAA
GGATCTAGGTGAAGATCCTTTTTGATAATCTCATGACCAAAATCCCTTAACGTGAGTTTTCGTTCCACTG
AGCGTCAGACCCCGTAGAAAAGATCAAAGGATCTTCTTGAGATCCTTTTTTTCTGCGCGTAATCTGCTGC
TTGCAAACAAAAAAACCACCGCTACCAGCGGTGGTTTGTTTGCCGGATCAAGAGCTACCAACTCTTTTTC
CGAAGGTAACTGGCTTCAGCAGAGCGCAGATACCAAATACTGTCCTTCTAGTGTAGCCGTAGTTAGGCCA
CCACTTCAAGAACTCTGTAGCACCGCCTACATACCTCGCTCTGCTAATCCTGTTACCAGTGGCTGCTGCC
AGTGGCGATAAGTCGTGTCTTACCGGGTTGGACTCAAGACGATAGTTACCGGATAAGGCGCAGCGGTCGG
GCTGAACGGGGGGTTCGTGCACACAGCCCAGCTTGGAGCGAACGACCTACACCGAACTGAGATACCTACA
GCGTGAGCTATGAGAAAGCGCCACGCTTCCCGAAGGGAGAAAGGCGGACAGGTATCCGGTAAGCGGCAGG
GTCGGAACAGGAGAGCGCACGAGGGAGCTTCCAGGGGGAAACGCCTGGTATCTTTATAGTCCTGTCGGGT
TTCGCCACCTCTGACTTGAGCGTCGATTTTTGTGATGCTCGTCAGGGGGGCGGAGCCTATGGAAAAACGC
CAGCAACGCGGCCTTTTTACGGTTCCTGGCCTTTTGCTGGCCTTTTGCTCACATGTTCTTTCCTGCGTTA
TCCCCTGATTCTGTGGATAACCGTATTACCGCCATGCAT
Features (pLannotate 1.2.2; 16 found; start..end, strand, type, name):
     61..364     +  enhancer       CMV enhancer: human cytomegalovirus immediate early enhancer
    365..568     +  promoter       CMV promoter: human cytomegalovirus (CMV) immediate early promoter
    613..1329    +  CDS            ECFP: ECFP is a basic (constitutively fluorescent) cyan fluorescent protein published in 1996, derived from Aequorea victoria. It has low acid sensitivity.
   1330..1349    +  misc_feature   MCS (fragment): multiple cloning site
   1351..2151    +  CDS            CD82: CD82_HUMAN - Also known as KAI1, SAR2, ST6, TSPAN27. Experimental evidence at protein level: Swiss-Prot protein existence level 1. Associates with CD4 or CD8 and delivers costimulatory signals for the TCR/CD3 pathway. From Homo sapiens (Human).
   2155..2198    +  misc_feature   MCS (fragment): multiple cloning site
   2215..2299    +  CDS            large T antigen (fragment): large T antigen from SV40 (simian virus 40)
   2322..2443    +  polyA_signal   SV40 poly(A) signal: SV40 polyadenylation signal
   2477..2905    -  rep_origin     f1 ori (sequence partly withheld): f1 bacteriophage origin of replication; arrow indicates direction of (+) strand synthesis
   2932..3036    +  promoter       AmpR promoter: bla
   3038..3395    +  promoter       SV40 promoter: SV40 enhancer and early promoter
   3430..4224    +  CDS            NeoR/KanR: aminoglycoside phosphotransferase from Tn5; aph(3')-II (or nptII); confers resistance to neomycin, kanamycin, and G418 (Geneticin®)
   4245..4397    +  CDS            ble (fragment): BLE_KLEPN - Experimental evidence at protein level: Swiss-Prot protein existence level 1. Binding protein with a strong affinity to the bleomycin family of antibiotics. Binds to CL990; an antimitotic-antibiotic compound. From Klebsiella pneumoniae.
   4456..4503    +  polyA_signal   HSV TK poly(A) signal: herpes simplex virus thymidine kinase polyadenylation signal (Cole and Stacy, 1985)
   4594..4610    -  polyA_signal   bGH poly(A) signal (fragment): bovine growth hormone polyadenylation signal
   4832..5420    +  rep_origin     ori: high-copy-number ColE1/pMB1/pBR322/pUC origin of replication
