[The description below was written by a language model from this plasmid's Addgene catalogue record and pLannotate feature annotations shown in this document.]
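Description:
CFP-CD82 is a mammalian expression plasmid built on the Clontech pECFP-C1 backbone. It encodes the human tetraspanin CD82 (also known as KAI1 or TSPAN27) fused at its N terminus to enhanced cyan fluorescent protein. The roughly 800 bp CD82 coding sequence was inserted between the XhoI and HindIII sites of the multiple cloning site, both of which remain intact. This places it directly downstream of ECFP, separated only by a short stretch of residual polylinker. Transcription of the fusion is driven by the human cytomegalovirus immediate early enhancer and promoter and is terminated by the SV40 polyadenylation signal, giving strong constitutive expression in transfected mammalian cells.

The annotated sequence is about 5.5 kb, consistent with the stated backbone and insert sizes. The plasmid replicates in E. coli at high copy from a ColE1/pUC-type origin and also carries an f1 origin for single-stranded DNA production. A single Tn5 aminoglycoside phosphotransferase gene (NeoR/KanR) serves both hosts. A bacterial bla-type promoter drives it for kanamycin selection in bacteria. The SV40 enhancer/early promoter, paired with the HSV thymidine kinase polyadenylation signal, drives it for G418 selection of stable mammalian lines. The short large T antigen, ble and bGH poly(A) fragments in the feature table appear to be partial matches within backbone sequence rather than functional elements.

The associated publication concerns live-cell imaging of retroviral replication and budding into multivesicular bodies. This suggests the construct was used as a fluorescent marker for following CD82-containing membrane compartments by microscopy, with a cyan label that can be combined with other fluorescent fusion proteins.
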