Addgene plasmid #1818: CFP-CD82
Depositing lab: Walther Mothes. Depositing organization: Yale University. Publication: Visualization of retroviral replication in living cells reveals budding into multivesicular bodies. Sherer NM, Lehmann MJ, Jimenez-Soto LF, Ingmundson A, Horner SM, Cicchetti G, Allen PG, Pypaert M, Cunningham JM, Mothes W. Traffic 2003 Nov;4(11):785-801. 10.1034/j.1600-0854.2003.00135.x PubMed 14617360.
Backbone
  Vector backbone: pECFP-C1
  Backbone manufacturer: BD Biosciences / Clontech
  Backbone size w/o insert (bp): 4700
  Vector type: Mammalian Expression
  Selectable markers: Neomycin (select with G418)
Growth in bacteria
  Bacterial resistance: Kanamycin, 50 μg/mL
  Growth temperature: 37°C
  Growth strain: DH5alpha
  Copy number: High Copy
Gene/Insert
  Gene/Insert name: CD82 (alt names: tetraspanin CD82; KAI1)
  Species: H. sapiens (human)
  Insert size (bp): 800
  Entrez Gene: CD82 (a.k.a. 4F9, C33, GR15, IA4, KAI1, R2, SAR2, ST6, TSPAN27)
  Tag / fusion protein: CFP (N terminal on backbone)
  Cloning method: Restriction Enzyme; 5′ cloning site XhoI (not destroyed); 3′ cloning site HindIII (not destroyed)
  Sequencing primers: 5′ EGFP-C
Resource information
  A portion of this plasmid was derived from a plasmid made by: Peter Cresswell provided CD82
Terms and licenses: Academic/Nonprofit Terms; Industry Terms: Not Available to Industry
How to cite: CFP-CD82 was a gift from Walther Mothes (Addgene plasmid # 1818 ; http://n2t.net/addgene:1818 ; RRID:Addgene_1818)
