>Addgene plasmid #1818 | CFP-CD82 | addgene partial sequence | sequence record 16870 | 1818 with EGFP-C
GTCCGGACTCAGATCTCGAGCGATGGGCTCAGCCTGTATCAAAGTCACCAAATACTTTCTCTTCCTCTTC
AACTTGATCTTCTTTATCCTGGGCGCAGTGATCCTGGGCTTCGGGGTGTGGATCCTGGCCGACAAGAGCA
GTTTCATCTCTGTCCTGCAAACCTCCTCCAGCTCGCTTAGGATGTGGGCCTATGTCTTCATCGGCGTGGG
GGCAGTCACTATGCTCATGGGCTTCCTGGGCTGCATCGGCGCCGTCAACGAGGTCCGCTGCCTGCTGGGG
CTGTACTTTGCTTTCCTGCTCCTGATCCTCATTGCCCAGGTGACGGCCGGGGCCCTCTTCTACTTCAACA
TGGGCAAGCTGAAGCAGGAGATGGGCGGCATCGTGACTGAGCTCATTCGAGACTACAACAGCAGTCGCGA
GGACAGCCTGCAGGATGCCTGGGACTACGTGCAGGCTCAGGTGAAGTGCTGCGGCTGGGTCAGCTTCTAC
AACTGGACAGACAACGCTGAGCTCATGAATCGCCCTGAGGTCACCTACCCCTGTTCCTGCGAAGTCAAGG
GGGAAGAGGACAACAGCCTTTCTGTGAGGAAGGGCTTCTGCGAGGCCCCCGGCAACAGGACCCAGAGTGG
CAACCACCCTGAGGACTGGCCTGTGTACCAGGAGGGCTGCATGGAGAAGGTGCAGGCGTGGCTGCAGGAG
AACCTGGGCATCATCCTCGGTGTGGGCGTGGGTGTGGCCATCGTCGAGCTCCTGGGGATGGTCCTGTCCA
TCTGCTTGTGCCGGCACGTCCATTCCGAAGACTACAGCAAGGTCCCCAAGTACTGAAAGCTTCGAATTCT
GCAGTCGACGGTACCGCGGGCCCGGGATCCACCGGATCTA
